Addgene plasmid #143203: TFORF0128
Purpose: Lentiviral vector for overexpressing transcription factor ORFs with unique 24-bp barcodes. Barcodes facilitate identification of transcription factors in pooled screens.
Depositing lab: Feng Zhang. Depositing organization: Broad Institute. Publication: A transcription factor atlas of directed differentiation. Joung J, Ma S, Tay T, Geiger-Schuller KR, Kirchgatterer PC, Verdine VK, Guo B, Arias-Garcia MA, Allen WE, Singh A, Kuksenko O, Abudayyeh OO, Gootenberg JS, Fu Z, Macrae RK, Buenrostro JD, Regev A, Zhang F. Cell. 2023 Jan 5;186(1):209-229.e26. doi: 10.1016/j.cell.2022.11.026. PubMed 36608654.
Backbone
  Vector backbone: pLX_TRC317
  Backbone manufacturer: Broad Institute Genetic Perturbation Platform
  Backbone size w/o insert (bp): 8264
  Vector type: Mammalian Expression, Lentiviral
  Selectable markers: Puromycin
Growth in bacteria
  Bacterial resistance: Ampicillin, 100 μg/mL
  Growth temperature: 37°C
  Growth strain: NEB Stable
  Copy number: High Copy
Gene/Insert
  Gene/Insert name: SP8
  Species: H. sapiens (human)
  Insert size (bp): 1628
  Entrez Gene: SP8 (a.k.a. BTD)
  Promoter: EF1a
  Cloning method: Unknown
  Sequencing primers: 5′ GGGTGGAGACTGAAGTTAGGCCAG; 3′ CACATAGCGTAAAAGGAGCAACATAG
Terms and licenses: Academic/Nonprofit Terms; Industry Terms: Not Available to Industry
Depositor comments: NM_182700,ENST00000418710 . The transcription factor ORF portion of this plasmid was synthesized by Genewiz. Please test multiple small colonies in case of plasmid recombination. To make this collection available in a timely manner, a portion of this collection was not fully sequenced by Addgene. If an Addgene verified full plasmid sequence is not available, please contact us prior to placing an order to request the full sequence.
How to cite: TFORF0128 was a gift from Feng Zhang (Addgene plasmid # 143203 ; http://n2t.net/addgene:143203 ; RRID:Addgene_143203)
