[The description below was written by a language model from this plasmid's Addgene catalogue record and pLannotate feature annotations shown in this document.]
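Description:
TFORF0128 is a lentiviral mammalian expression plasmid built on the pLX_TRC317 backbone. It carries the human transcription factor SP8 (also known as BTD) as one member of a barcoded transcription factor ORF collection. In bacteria it is maintained through a high-copy ColE1/pUC-type origin and selected with ampicillin via β-lactamase. An f1 origin and remnants of a lac/lacZα cloning region with T7 and T3 promoters are also present in the backbone. The depositor notes that the plasmid can recombine, which is a common concern with LTR-containing vectors.

The viral portion follows a third-generation, self-inactivating design. An RSV promoter drives a truncated HIV-1 5' LTR, followed by the Ψ packaging signal with a gag fragment, the Rev response element, a cPPT/CTS, and a ΔU3 3' LTR, with an SV40 polyadenylation signal downstream. Two expression units sit between the LTRs. An SV40 early promoter/origin region lies upstream of the puromycin N-acetyltransferase gene, allowing selection of transduced cells. A strong constitutive EF-1α promoter drives the synthesized SP8 coding sequence, and a downstream WPRE enhances transcript stability and expression.

According to the record, each construct in the series carries a unique 24-bp barcode, although the feature table does not annotate it. A short U6 promoter fragment annotated between the ORF and the WPRE may be only a partial sequence match. The barcode lets the transcription factor be identified by sequencing, so the vector suits both pooled overexpression screens and individual SP8 overexpression, as in the directed differentiation studies for which the collection was made.
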