Features (pLannotate 1.2.2; 31 found; start..end, strand, type, name):
      5..231     +  promoter       RSV promoter: Rous sarcoma virus enhancer/promoter
    232..412     +  LTR            5' LTR (truncated): truncated 5' long terminal repeat (LTR) from HIV-1
    459..584     +  misc_feature   HIV-1 Ψ: packaging signal of human immunodeficiency virus type 1
    568..931     +  CDS            HIV-1 gag (fragment): gag protein from human immunodeficiency virus 1; gag
   1077..1310    +  misc_feature   RRE: The Rev response element (RRE) of HIV-1 allows for Rev-dependent mRNA export from the nucleus to the cytoplasm.
   1687..1713    +  CDS            Rev (fragment): human immunodeficiency virus 1 (HIV-1) Rev protein; rev; enhances nuclear export of unspliced and incompletely spliced viral mRNAs
   1720..1743    +  promoter       SV40 promoter (fragment): SV40 early promoter
   1744..1815    +  promoter       SV40 promoter (fragment): SV40 enhancer and early promoter
   1839..1974    +  rep_origin     SV40 ori: SV40 origin of replication
   2020..2616    +  CDS            PuroR (fragment): puromycin N-acetyltransferase; pac from Streptomyces; confers resistance to puromycin
   2665..2782    +  misc_feature   cPPT/CTS: central polypurine tract and central termination sequence of HIV-1
   2847..2913    +  CDS            small t antigen (fragment): SV40 (simian virus 40) small t antigen
   2920..4098    +  promoter       EF-1α promoter: strong constitutive promoter for human elongation factor EF-1α
   4169..5638    +  CDS            SP8: SP8_HUMAN - Experimental evidence at protein level: Swiss-Prot protein existence level 1. Transcription factor which plays a key role in limb development. Positively regulates FGF8 expression in the apical ectodermal ridge (AER) and contributes to limb outgrowth in embryos (By similarity). From Homo sapiens (Human).
   5654..5707    +  promoter       U6 promoter (fragment): RNA polymerase III promoter for human U6 snRNA
   5749..6337    +  misc_feature   WPRE: woodchuck hepatitis virus posttranscriptional regulatory element
   6388..6407    +  misc_feature   cPPT/CTS (fragment): central polypurine tract and central termination sequence of HIV-1
   6409..6642    +  LTR            3' LTR (ΔU3): self-inactivating 3' long terminal repeat (LTR) from HIV-1
   6720..6841    +  polyA_signal   SV40 poly(A) signal: SV40 polyadenylation signal
   6881..7016    +  rep_origin     SV40 ori: SV40 origin of replication
   7037..7055    -  promoter       T7 promoter: promoter for bacteriophage T7 RNA polymerase
   7063..7218    +  CDS            lacZα (fragment): LacZα fragment of β-galactosidase; lacZ fragment
   7223..7651    +  rep_origin     f1 ori (sequence partly withheld): f1 bacteriophage origin of replication; arrow indicates direction of (+) strand synthesis
   7704..7808    +  promoter       AmpR promoter: bla
   7809..8669    +  CDS            AmpR: β-lactamase; bla; confers resistance to ampicillin, carbenicillin, and related antibiotics
   8840..9428    +  rep_origin     ori: high-copy-number ColE1/pMB1/pBR322/pUC origin of replication
   9611..9703    +  CDS            lacI (fragment): lac repressor; lacI; The lac repressor binds to the lac operator to inhibit transcription in E. coli. This inhibition can be relieved by adding lactose or isopropyl-β-D-thiogalactopyranoside (IPTG).
   9716..9737    +  protein_bind   CAP binding site: CAP binding activates transcription in the presence of cAMP. E. coli catabolite activator protein
   9752..9782    +  promoter       lac promoter: promoter for the E. coli lac operon
   9790..9806    +  protein_bind   lac operator: The lac repressor binds to the lac operator to inhibit transcription in E. coli. This inhibition can be relieved by adding lactose or isopropyl-β-D-thiogalactopyranoside (IPTG). lac repressor encoded by lacI
   9851..9869    +  promoter       T3 promoter: promoter for bacteriophage T3 RNA polymerase
>Addgene plasmid #143203 | TFORF0128 | addgene full sequence | sequence record 396083 | Addgene NGS Result
TTAATGTAGTCTTATGCAATACTCTTGTAGTCTTGCAACATGGTAACGATGAGTTAGCAACATGCCTTAC
AAGGAGAGAAAAAGCACCGTGCATGCCGATTGGTGGAAGTAAGGTGGTACGATCGTGCCTTATTAGGAAG
GCAACAGACGGGTCTGACATGGATTGGACGAACCACTGAATTGCCGCATTGCAGAGATATTGTATTTAAG
TGCCTAGCTCGATACATAAACGGGTCTCTCTGGTTAGACCAGATCTGAGCCTGGGAGCTCTCTGGCTAAC
TAGGGAACCCACTGCTTAAGCCTCAATAAAGCTTGCCTTGAGTGCTTCAAGTAGTGTGTGCCCGTCTGTT
GTGTGACTCTGGTAACTAGAGATCCCTCAGACCCTTTTAGTCAGTGTGGAAAATCTCTAGCAGTGGCGCC
CGAACAGGGACTTGAAAGCGAAAGGGAAACCAGAGGAGCTCTCTCGACGCAGGACTCGGCTTGCTGAAGC
GCGCACGGCAAGAGGCGAGGGGCGGCGACTGGTGAGTACGCCAAAAATTTTGACTAGCGGAGGCTAGAAG
GAGAGAGATGGGTGCGAGAGCGTCAGTATTAAGCGGGGGAGAATTAGATCGCGATGGGAAAAAATTCGGT
TAAGGCCAGGGGGAAAGAAAAAATATAAATTAAAACATATAGTATGGGCAAGCAGGGAGCTAGAACGATT
CGCAGTTAATCCTGGCCTGTTAGAAACATCAGAAGGCTGTAGACAAATACTGGGACAGCTACAACCATCC
CTTCAGACAGGATCAGAAGAACTTAGATCATTATATAATACAGTAGCAACCCTCTATTGTGTGCATCAAA
GGATAGAGATAAAAGACACCAAGGAAGCTTTAGACAAGATAGAGGAAGAGCAAAACAAAAGTAAGACCAC
CGCACAGCAAGCGGCCGCTGATCTTCAGACCTGGAGGAGGAGATATGAGGGACAATTGGAGAAGTGAATT
ATATAAATATAAAGTAGTAAAAATTGAACCATTAGGAGTAGCACCCACCAAGGCAAAGAGAAGAGTGGTG
CAGAGAGAAAAAAGAGCAGTGGGAATAGGAGCTTTGTTCCTTGGGTTCTTGGGAGCAGCAGGAAGCACTA
TGGGCGCAGCGTCAATGACGCTGACGGTACAGGCCAGACAATTATTGTCTGGTATAGTGCAGCAGCAGAA
CAATTTGCTGAGGGCTATTGAGGCGCAACAGCATCTGTTGCAACTCACAGTCTGGGGCATCAAGCAGCTC
CAGGCAAGAATCCTGGCTGTGGAAAGATACCTAAAGGATCAACAGCTCCTGGGGATTTGGGGTTGCTCTG
GAAAACTCATTTGCACCACTGCTGTGCCTTGGAATGCTAGTTGGAGTAATAAATCTCTGGAACAGATTTG
GAATCACACGACCTGGATGGAGTGGGACAGAGAAATTAACAATTACACAAGCTTAATACACTCCTTAATT
GAAGAATCGCAAAACCAGCAAGAAAAGAATGAACAAGAATTATTGGAATTAGATAAATGGGCAAGTTTGT
GGAATTGGTTTAACATAACAAATTGGCTGTGGTATATAAAATTATTCATAATGATAGTAGGAGGCTTGGT
AGGTTTAAGAATAGTTTTTGCTGTACTTTCTATAGTGAATAGAGTTAGGCAGGGATATTCACCATTATCG
TTTCAGACCCACCTCCCAACCCCGAGGGGACCCATGCATTGCATCTCAATTAGTCAGCAACCAGGTGTGG
AAAGTCCCCAGGCTCCCCAGCAGGCAGAAGTATGCAAAGCATGCGTCTCAATTAGTCAGCAACCATAGTC
CCGCCCCTAACTCCGCCCATCCCGCCCCTAACTCCGCCCAGTTCCGCCCATTCTCCGCCCCATGGCTGAC
TAATTTTTTTTATTTATGCAGAGGCCGAGGCCGCCTCGGCCTCTGAGCTATTCCAGAAGTAGTGAGGAGG
CTTTTTTGGAGGCCTAGGCTTTTGCAAAAAGCTTTCTAGAGGTACCACCGGAGCTTACCATGACCGAGTA
CAAGCCCACGGTGCGCCTCGCCACCCGCGACGACGTCCCCAGGGCCGTACGCACCCTCGCCGCCGCGTTC
GCCGACTACCCCGCCACGCGCCACACCGTCGATCCGGACCGCCACATCGAGCGGGTCACCGAGCTGCAAG
AACTCTTCCTCACGCGCGTCGGGCTCGACATCGGCAAGGTGTGGGTCGCGGACGACGGCGCCGCCGTGGC
GGTCTGGACCACGCCGGAGAGCGTCGAAGCGGGGGCGGTGTTCGCCGAGATCGGCCCGCGCATGGCCGAG
TTGAGCGGTTCCCGGCTGGCCGCGCAGCAACAGATGGAAGGCCTCCTGGCGCCGCACCGGCCCAAGGAGC
CCGCGTGGTTCCTGGCCACCGTCGGCGTCTCGCCCGACCACCAGGGCAAGGGTCTGGGCAGCGCCGTCGT
GCTCCCCGGAGTGGAGGCGGCCGAGCGCGCCGGGGTGCCCGCCTTCCTGGAGACCTCCGCGCCCCGCAAC
CTCCCCTTCTACGAGCGGCTCGGCTTCACCGTCACCGCCGACGTCGAGGTGCCCGAAGGACCGCGCACCT
GGTGCATGACCCGCAAGCCCGGTGCCAGTTAACGAATTCTAGATCTTGAGACAAATGGCAGTATTCATCC
ACAATTTTAAAAGAAAAGGGGGGATTGGGGGGTACAGTGCAGGGGAAAGAATAGTAGACATAATAGCAAC
AGACATACAAACTAAAGAATTACAAAAACAAATTACAAAAATTCAAAATTTTCGGGTTTATTACAGGGAC
AGCAGAGATCCACTTTGGCGCCGGCTCGAGGCCTGCAGGTGCAAAGATGGATAAAGTTTTAAACAGAGAG
GAATCTTTGCAGCTAATGGACCTTCTAGGTCTTGAAAGGAGTGGGAATTGGCTCCGGTGCCCGTCAGTGG
GCAGAGCGCACATCGCCCACAGTCCCCGAGAAGTTGGGGGGAGGGGTCGGCAATTGAACCGGTGCCTAGA
GAAGGTGGCGCGGGGTAAACTGGGAAAGTGATGTCGTGTACTGGCTCCGCCTTTTTCCCGAGGGTGGGGG
AGAACCGTATATAAGTGCAGTAGTCGCCGTGAACGTTCTTTTTCGCAACGGGTTTGCCGCCAGAACACAG
GTAAGTGCCGTGTGTGGTTCCCGCGGGCCTGGCCTCTTTACGGGTTATGGCCCTTGCGTGCCTTGAATTA
CTTCCACCTGGCTGCAGTACGTGATTCTTGATCCCGAGCTTCGGGTTGGAAGTGGGTGGGAGAGTTCGAG
GCCTTGCGCTTAAGGAGCCCCTTCGCCTCGTGCTTGAGTTGAGGCCTGGCCTGGGCGCTGGGGCCGCCGC
GTGCGAATCTGGTGGCACCTTCGCGCCTGTCTCGCTGCTTTCGATAAGTCTCTAGCCATTTAAAATTTTT
GATGACCTGCTGCGACGCTTTTTTTCTGGCAAGATAGTCTTGTAAATGCGGGCCAAGATCTGCACACTGG
TATTTCGGTTTTTGGGGCCGCGGGCGGCGACGGGGCCCGTGCGTCCCAGCGCACATGTTCGGCGAGGCGG
GGCCTGCGAGCGCGGCCACCGAGAATCGGACGGGGGTAGTCTCAAGCTGGCCGGCCTGCTCTGGTGCCTG
GCCTCGCGCCGCCGTGTATCGCCCCGCCCTGGGCGGCAAGGCTGGCCCGGTCGGCACCAGTTGCGTGAGC
GGAAAGATGGCCGCTTCCCGGCCCTGCTGCAGGGAGCTCAAAATGGAGGACGCGGCGCTCGGGAGAGCGG
GCGGGTGAGTCACCCACACAAAGGAAAAGGGCCTTTCCGTCCTCAGCCGTCGCTTCATGTGACTCCACGG
AGTACCGGGCGCCGTCCAGGCACCTCGATTAGTTCTCGAGCTTTTGGAGTACGTCGTCTTTAGGTTGGGG
GGAGGGGTTTTATGCGATGGAGTTTCCCCACACTGAGTGGGTGGAGACTGAAGTTAGGCCAGCTTGGCAC
TTGATGTAATTCTCCTTGGAATTTGCCCTTTTTGAGTTTGGATCTTGGTTCATTCTCAAGCCTCAGACAG
TGGTTCAAAGTTTTTTTCTTCCATTTCAGGTGTCGTGAGGCTAGCACCGCCACCATGGCAACTTCACTTC
TAGGGGAAGAACCGAGGTTGGGATCGACTCCTCTGGCCATGCTTGCCGCTACCTGTAATAAGATAGGCAG
CCCCAGCCCGTCTCCCTCCTCCCTCTCGGACAGCTCTTCTTCCTTCGGCAAAGGCTTCCACCCCTGGAAA
CGCTCCTCGTCCTCTTCTTCCGCCAGCTGCAACGTAGTGGGTTCCAGTCTCTCAAGCTTCGGCGTGTCCG
GGGCCTCCAGGAACGGCGGCTCGTCCTCGGCGGCTGCGGCGGCCGCGGCAGCAGCCGCGGCTGCCGCGGC
CCTGGTGTCCGACTCGTTCAGCTGCGGCGGCTCGCCTGGCTCCAGCGCCTTCTCCCTCACCTCCAGCAGC
GCCGCAGCCGCCGCCGCCGCCGCCGCAGCCGCCGCCTCCAGCTCGCCCTTCGCCAACGACTACTCTGTTT
TCCAGGCCCCCGGAGTTTCCGGGGGCAGCGGCGGCGGCGGCGGGGGCGGCGGCGGCGGCTCCTCCGCGCA
CTCGCAGGACGGCTCCCACCAGCCGGTGTTCATCTCCAAGGTGCACACCTCTGTGGACGGGCTGCAGGGC
ATCTACCCGCGGGTGGGCATGGCGCACCCGTACGAGTCGTGGTTTAAGCCCTCGCACCCGGGCCTGGGTG
CTGCGGGCGAGGTGGGCTCGGCCGGCGCCTCCAGCTGGTGGGACGTGGGGGCCGGCTGGATCGACGTGCA
GAACCCGAACAGCGCGGCTGCGCTGCCCGGCTCGCTGCACCCTGCCGCCGGGGGGCTCCAAACCTCGCTG
CACTCGCCGCTCGGAGGCTACAACTCGGATTACTCGGGCCTGAGTCACTCGGCCTTCAGCAGCGGCGCCT
CCTCGCACCTGCTCAGCCCCGCCGGGCAGCACCTCATGGACGGCTTCAAGCCAGTGCTACCCGGCTCCTA
CCCGGACTCGGCCCCGTCGCCGCTGGCCGGCGCGGGGGGCTCCATGTTGAGCGCTGGGCCTTCGGCGCCG
CTGGGGGGCTCCCCGCGCTCCTCAGCTCGCCGCTACTCCGGCCGCGCCACCTGCGACTGCCCCAACTGCC
AGGAGGCAGAGCGGCTGGGCCCTGCCGGGGCGAGCTTGCGGCGCAAGGGCCTGCACAGCTGCCACATCCC
GGGCTGCGGCAAGGTGTACGGCAAGACTTCGCACCTCAAGGCGCACCTGCGCTGGCACACGGGCGAGCGG
CCCTTCGTGTGCAACTGGCTTTTCTGCGGCAAGCGCTTCACGCGCTCCGACGAGCTGCAGCGGCACCTGC
GGACCCACACCGGCGAGAAGCGCTTCGCCTGTCCAGTTTGCAACAAGCGCTTCATGCGCAGCGACCACCT
CAGCAAGCACGTGAAGACGCACAGTGGCGGCGGCGGCGGCGGCGGCTCGGCGGGCTCGGGCAGCGGCGGC
AAGAAGGGCAGCGACACCGACAGCGAGCACAGCGCCGCGGGCAGCCCGCCCTGCCACTCCCCAGAGCTGC
TGCAGCCCCCCGAGCCCGGGCACCGCAACGGCCTAGAGTAGTAATGAACTAGTCCGTAACTTGAAAGTAT
TTCGATTTCTTGGCTTTATATATCTTGTGGAAAGGACGAAAGTAACAGTTCTGGAACTTTAATACGCGTT
AAGTCGACAATCAACCTCTGGATTACAAAATTTGTGAAAGATTGACTGGTATTCTTAACTATGTTGCTCC
TTTTACGCTATGTGGATACGCTGCTTTAATGCCTTTGTATCATGCTATTGCTTCCCGTATGGCTTTCATT
TTCTCCTCCTTGTATAAATCCTGGTTGCTGTCTCTTTATGAGGAGTTGTGGCCCGTTGTCAGGCAACGTG
GCGTGGTGTGCACTGTGTTTGCTGACGCAACCCCCACTGGTTGGGGCATTGCCACCACCTGTCAGCTCCT
TTCCGGGACTTTCGCTTTCCCCCTCCCTATTGCCACGGCGGAACTCATCGCCGCCTGCCTTGCCCGCTGC
TGGACAGGGGCTCGGCTGTTGGGCACTGACAATTCCGTGGTGTTGTCGGGGAAATCATCGTCCTTTCCTT
GGCTGCTCGCCTGTGTTGCCACCTGGATTCTGCGCGGGACGTCCTTCTGCTACGTCCCTTCGGCCCTCAA
TCCAGCGGACCTTCCTTCCCGCGGCCTGCTGCCGGCTCTGCGGCCTCTTCCGCGTCTTCGCCTTCGCCCT
CAGACGAGTCGGATCTCCCTTTGGGCCGCCTCCCCGCGTCGACTTTAAGACCAATGACTTACAAGGCAGC
TGTAGATCTTAGCCACTTTTTAAAAGAAAAGGGGGGACTGGAAGGGCTAATTCACTCCCAACGAAGACAA
GATCTGCTTTTTGCTTGTACTGGGTCTCTCTGGTTAGACCAGATCTGAGCCTGGGAGCTCTCTGGCTAAC
TAGGGAACCCACTGCTTAAGCCTCAATAAAGCTTGCCTTGAGTGCTTCAAGTAGTGTGTGCCCGTCTGTT
GTGTGACTCTGGTAACTAGAGATCCCTCAGACCCTTTTAGTCAGTGTGGAAAATCTCTAGCAGTACGTAT
AGTAGTTCATGTCATCTTATTATTCAGTATTTATAACTTGCAAAGAAATGAATATCAGAGAGTGAGAGGA
ACTTGTTTATTGCAGCTTATAATGGTTACAAATAAAGCAATAGCATCACAAATTTCACAAATAAAGCATT
TTTTTCACTGCATTCTAGTTGTGGTTTGTCCAAACTCATCAATGTATCTTATCATGTCTGGCTCTAGCTA
TCCCGCCCCTAACTCCGCCCATCCCGCCCCTAACTCCGCCCAGTTCCGCCCATTCTCCGCCCCATGGCTG
ACTAATTTTTTTTATTTATGCAGAGGCCGAGGCCGCCTCGGCCTCTGAGCTATTCCAGAAGTAGTGAGGA
GGCTTTTTTGGAGGCCTAGGGACGTACCCAATTCGCCCTATAGTGAGTCGTATTACGCGCGCTCACTGGC
CGTCGTTTTACAACGTCGTGACTGGGAAAACCCTGGCGTTACCCAACTTAATCGCCTTGCAGCACATCCC
CCTTTCGCCAGCTGGCGTAATAGCGAAGAGGCCCGCACCGATCGCCCTTCCCAACAGTTGCGCAGCCTGA
ATGGCGAATGGG
[124 nt withheld, positions 7223-7346]
C
[91 nt withheld, positions 7348-7438]
A
[49 nt withheld, positions 7440-7488]
CCTTTGACGTTGGAGTCCACGTTCTTT
[37 nt withheld, positions 7516-7552]
ACCCTATCTCGGTCTATTCTTTTGATTTATAAGGGATTTTGCCGATTTCGGCCTATTGGTTAAAAAATGA
GCTGATTTAACAAAAATTTAACGCGAATTTTAACAAAATATTAACGCTTACAATTTAGGTGGCACTTTTC
GGGGAAATGTGCGCGGAACCCCTATTTGTTTATTTTTCTAAATACATTCAAATATGTATCCGCTCATGAG
ACAATAACCCTGATAAATGCTTCAATAATATTGAAAAAGGAAGAGTATGAGTATTCAACATTTCCGTGTC
GCCCTTATTCCCTTTTTTGCGGCATTTTGCCTTCCTGTTTTTGCTCACCCAGAAACGCTGGTGAAAGTAA
AAGATGCTGAAGATCAGTTGGGTGCACGAGTGGGTTACATCGAACTGGATCTCAACAGCGGTAAGATCCT
TGAGAGTTTTCGCCCCGAAGAACGTTTTCCAATGATGAGCACTTTTAAAGTTCTGCTATGTGGCGCGGTA
TTATCCCGTATTGACGCCGGGCAAGAGCAACTCGGTCGCCGCATACACTATTCTCAGAATGACTTGGTTG
AGTACTCACCAGTCACAGAAAAGCATCTTACGGATGGCATGACAGTAAGAGAATTATGCAGTGCTGCCAT
AACCATGAGTGATAACACTGCGGCCAACTTACTTCTGACAACGATCGGAGGACCGAAGGAGCTAACCGCT
TTTTTGCACAACATGGGGGATCATGTAACTCGCCTTGATCGTTGGGAACCGGAGCTGAATGAAGCCATAC
CAAACGACGAGCGTGACACCACGATGCCTGTAGCAATGGCAACAACGTTGCGCAAACTATTAACTGGCGA
ACTACTTACTCTAGCTTCCCGGCAACAATTAATAGACTGGATGGAGGCGGATAAAGTTGCAGGACCACTT
CTGCGCTCGGCCCTTCCGGCTGGCTGGTTTATTGCTGATAAATCTGGAGCCGGTGAGCGTGGGTCTCGCG
GTATCATTGCAGCACTGGGGCCAGATGGTAAGCCCTCCCGTATCGTAGTTATCTACACGACGGGGAGTCA
GGCAACTATGGATGAACGAAATAGACAGATCGCTGAGATAGGTGCCTCACTGATTAAGCATTGGTAACTG
TCAGACCAAGTTTACTCATATATACTTTAGATTGATTTAAAACTTCATTTTTAATTTAAAAGGATCTAGG
TGAAGATCCTTTTTGATAATCTCATGACCAAAATCCCTTAACGTGAGTTTTCGTTCCACTGAGCGTCAGA
CCCCGTAGAAAAGATCAAAGGATCTTCTTGAGATCCTTTTTTTCTGCGCGTAATCTGCTGCTTGCAAACA
AAAAAACCACCGCTACCAGCGGTGGTTTGTTTGCCGGATCAAGAGCTACCAACTCTTTTTCCGAAGGTAA
CTGGCTTCAGCAGAGCGCAGATACCAAATACTGTTCTTCTAGTGTAGCCGTAGTTAGGCCACCACTTCAA
GAACTCTGTAGCACCGCCTACATACCTCGCTCTGCTAATCCTGTTACCAGTGGCTGCTGCCAGTGGCGAT
AAGTCGTGTCTTACCGGGTTGGACTCAAGACGATAGTTACCGGATAAGGCGCAGCGGTCGGGCTGAACGG
GGGGTTCGTGCACACAGCCCAGCTTGGAGCGAACGACCTACACCGAACTGAGATACCTACAGCGTGAGCT
ATGAGAAAGCGCCACGCTTCCCGAAGGGAGAAAGGCGGACAGGTATCCGGTAAGCGGCAGGGTCGGAACA
GGAGAGCGCACGAGGGAGCTTCCAGGGGGAAACGCCTGGTATCTTTATAGTCCTGTCGGGTTTCGCCACC
TCTGACTTGAGCGTCGATTTTTGTGATGCTCGTCAGGGGGGCGGAGCCTATGGAAAAACGCCAGCAACGC
GGCCTTTTTACGGTTCCTGGCCTTTTGCTGGCCTTTTGCTCACATGTTCTTTCCTGCGTTATCCCCTGAT
TCTGTGGATAACCGTATTACCGCCTTTGAGTGAGCTGATACCGCTCGCCGCAGCCGAACGACCGAGCGCA
GCGAGTCAGTGAGCGAGGAAGCGGAAGAGCGCCCAATACGCAAACCGCCTCTCCCCGCGCGTTGGCCGAT
TCATTAATGCAGCTGGCACGACAGGTTTCCCGACTGGAAAGCGGGCAGTGAGCGCAACGCAATTAATGTG
AGTTAGCTCACTCATTAGGCACCCCAGGCTTTACACTTTATGCTTCCGGCTCGTATGTTGTGTGGAATTG
TGAGCGGATAACAATTTCACACAGGAAACAGCTATGACCATGATTACGCCAAGCGCGCAATTAACCCTCA
CTAAAGGGAACAAAAGCTGGAGCTGCAAGC
