>Addgene plasmid #143203 | TFORF0128 | depositor partial sequence | sequence record 281747 | Insert
ACCGCCACCATGGCAACTTCACTTCTAGGGGAAGAACCGAGGTTGGGATCGACTCCTCTGGCCATGCTTG
CCGCTACCTGTAATAAGATAGGCAGCCCCAGCCCGTCTCCCTCCTCCCTCTCGGACAGCTCTTCTTCCTT
CGGCAAAGGCTTCCACCCCTGGAAACGCTCCTCGTCCTCTTCTTCCGCCAGCTGCAACGTAGTGGGTTCC
AGTCTCTCAAGCTTCGGCGTGTCCGGGGCCTCCAGGAACGGCGGCTCGTCCTCGGCGGCTGCGGCGGCCG
CGGCAGCAGCCGCGGCTGCCGCGGCCCTGGTGTCCGACTCGTTCAGCTGCGGCGGCTCGCCTGGCTCCAG
CGCCTTCTCCCTCACCTCCAGCAGCGCCGCAGCCGCCGCCGCCGCCGCCGCAGCCGCCGCCTCCAGCTCG
CCCTTCGCCAACGACTACTCTGTTTTCCAGGCCCCCGGAGTTTCCGGGGGCAGCGGCGGCGGCGGCGGGG
GCGGCGGCGGCGGCTCCTCCGCGCACTCGCAGGACGGCTCCCACCAGCCGGTGTTCATCTCCAAGGTGCA
CACCTCTGTGGACGGGCTGCAGGGCATCTACCCGCGGGTGGGCATGGCGCACCCGTACGAGTCGTGGTTT
AAGCCCTCGCACCCGGGCCTGGGTGCTGCGGGCGAGGTGGGCTCGGCCGGCGCCTCCAGCTGGTGGGACG
TGGGGGCCGGCTGGATCGACGTGCAGAACCCGAACAGCGCGGCTGCGCTGCCCGGCTCGCTGCACCCTGC
CGCCGGGGGGCTCCAAACCTCGCTGCACTCGCCGCTCGGAGGCTACAACTCGGATTACTCGGGCCTGAGT
CACTCGGCCTTCAGCAGCGGCGCCTCCTCGCACCTGCTCAGCCCCGCCGGGCAGCACCTCATGGACGGCT
TCAAGCCAGTGCTACCCGGCTCCTACCCGGACTCGGCCCCGTCGCCGCTGGCCGGCGCGGGGGGCTCCAT
GTTGAGCGCTGGGCCTTCGGCGCCGCTGGGGGGCTCCCCGCGCTCCTCAGCTCGCCGCTACTCCGGCCGC
GCCACCTGCGACTGCCCCAACTGCCAGGAGGCAGAGCGGCTGGGCCCTGCCGGGGCGAGCTTGCGGCGCA
AGGGCCTGCACAGCTGCCACATCCCGGGCTGCGGCAAGGTGTACGGCAAGACTTCGCACCTCAAGGCGCA
CCTGCGCTGGCACACGGGCGAGCGGCCCTTCGTGTGCAACTGGCTTTTCTGCGGCAAGCGCTTCACGCGC
TCCGACGAGCTGCAGCGGCACCTGCGGACCCACACCGGCGAGAAGCGCTTCGCCTGTCCAGTTTGCAACA
AGCGCTTCATGCGCAGCGACCACCTCAGCAAGCACGTGAAGACGCACAGTGGCGGCGGCGGCGGCGGCGG
CTCGGCGGGCTCGGGCAGCGGCGGCAAGAAGGGCAGCGACACCGACAGCGAGCACAGCGCCGCGGGCAGC
CCGCCCTGCCACTCCCCAGAGCTGCTGCAGCCCCCCGAGCCCGGGCACCGCAACGGCCTAGAGTAGTAAT
GAACTAGTCCGTAACTTGAAAGTATTTCGATTTCTTGGCTTTATATATCTTGTGGAAAGGACGAAAGTAA
CAGTTCTGGAACTTTAAT
