>Addgene plasmid #143203 | TFORF0128 | depositor partial sequence | sequence record 281748 | Barcode
AAGTAACAGTTCTGGAACTTTAAT
